Addgene plasmid #203026: Salsa-BC185-P2H5
Purpose: Expression of barcoded reporter plasmid for PRESTO-Salsa; EGFP/BC185
Depositing lab: Noah Palm. Depositing organization: Yale University. Publication: Highly multiplexed bioactivity screening reveals human and microbiota metabolome-GPCRome interactions. Chen H, Rosen CE, Gonzalez-Hernandez JA, Song D, Potempa J, Ring AM, Palm NW. Cell. 2023 Jul 6;186(14):3095-3110.e19. doi: 10.1016/j.cell.2023.05.024. Epub 2023 Jun 14. PubMed 37321219.
Backbone
  Vector backbone: pCER206
  Vector type: Mammalian Expression
Growth in bacteria
  Bacterial resistance: Ampicillin, 100 μg/mL
  Growth temperature: 37°C
  Growth strain: DH5alpha
  Copy number: High Copy
Gene/Insert
  Gene/Insert name: EGFP/BC185
  Species: Synthetic
  Insert size (bp): 730
  Promoter: Tet Response Element (TRE)
  Cloning method: Restriction Enzyme; 5′ cloning site BsrGI (not destroyed); 3′ cloning site HindIII (not destroyed)
  Sequencing primers: 5′ Custom primer (GAAGCGCGATCACATGG)
Terms and licenses: Academic/Nonprofit Terms; Industry Terms: Not Available to Industry
How to cite: Salsa-BC185-P2H5 was a gift from Noah Palm (Addgene plasmid # 203026 ; http://n2t.net/addgene:203026 ; RRID:Addgene_203026)
