[The description below was written by a language model from this plasmid's Addgene catalogue record and pLannotate feature annotations shown in this document.]
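Description:
Salsa-BC185-P2H5 is a mammalian expression plasmid of about 5.1 kb built on the pCER206 backbone, serving as one member of a set of barcoded reporter plasmids for the PRESTO-Salsa system, a highly multiplexed assay for GPCR bioactivity screening. It is propagated in E. coli as a high-copy plasmid through a ColE1/pUC-type origin and selected with ampicillin via the β-lactamase gene and its native promoter. No mammalian selection marker is annotated. Only short fragments resembling lacI, an aminoglycoside phosphotransferase and SV40 large T antigen appear, and these look like backbone remnants rather than functional genes.

The payload is a synthetic insert of roughly 730 bp, EGFP/BC185, placed between BsrGI and HindIII sites under a tetracycline response element. The feature table shows a central block of tetO repeats flanked on each side by minimal promoter elements, a TRE3G-type fragment facing the mammalian codon-optimized EGFP coding sequence and a minimal CMV promoter facing the opposite direction. This suggests a bidirectional Tet-responsive arrangement. The reverse-facing arm leads into a cloning-site fragment, a rabbit β-globin intron, a globin exon fragment and the β-globin polyadenylation signal, with no coding sequence annotated there. An SV40 poly(A) signal lies downstream of EGFP, annotated on the opposite strand. The barcode BC185 is not annotated as a separate feature, but the cloning sites imply it sits near the end of EGFP, where it would be carried in the reporter transcript. Transcription from the TRE depends on a tetracycline-controlled transactivator, so the abundance of barcoded EGFP transcript can presumably report activation of a specific receptor in pooled assays. The record does not state which receptor is paired with this barcode.
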