Features (pLannotate 1.2.2; 17 found; start..end, strand, type, name):
      2..55      +  CDS            lacI (fragment): lac repressor; lacI; The lac repressor binds to the lac operator to inhibit transcription in E. coli. This inhibition can be relieved by adding lactose or isopropyl-β-D-thiogalactopyranoside (IPTG).
    388..443     -  polyA_signal   β-globin poly(A) signal: rabbit β-globin polyadenylation signal (Gil and Proudfoot, 1987)
    518..640     -  CDS            HBB: HBB_COLGU - Experimental evidence at transcript level: Swiss-Prot protein existence level 2. Involved in oxygen transport from the lung to the various peripheral tissues. From Colobus guereza (Mantled guereza) (Eastern black-and-white colobus monkey).
    644..1216    -  intron         β-globin intron: intron from rabbit β-globin gene
   1312..1343    -  misc_feature   MCS (fragment): pUC18/19 multiple cloning site
   1437..1475    -  promoter       minimal CMV promoter: human cytomegalovirus (CMV) immediate early promoter
   1493..1708    -  protein_bind   tetracycline response element (fragment): contains seven copies of the tetracycline operator tetO tetracycline repressor TetR
   1708..1753    +  promoter       TRE3GV promoter (fragment): 3rd-generation Tet-responsive promoter that can be activated by binding of Tet-On® 3G, optimized for retroviral and lentiviral vectors
   1829..1856    +  misc_feature   MCS (fragment): pBluescript multiple cloning site
   1861..2580    +  CDS            EGFP: the original enhanced GFP (Yang et al., 1996) mammalian codon-optimized
   2588..2613    +  misc_feature   MCS (fragment): pBluescript multiple cloning site
   2627..2761    -  polyA_signal   SV40 poly(A) signal: SV40 polyadenylation signal
   2784..2867    -  CDS            large T antigen (fragment): large T antigen from SV40 (simian virus 40)
   2861..3091    -  CDS            str (fragment): STR_KLEPN - Protein inferred from homology: Swiss-Prot protein existence level 3. The aminoglycoside phosphotransferases achieve inactivation of their antibiotic substrates by phosphorylation. From Klebsiella pneumoniae.
   3210..3314    +  promoter       AmpR promoter: bla
   3315..4175    +  CDS            AmpR: β-lactamase; bla; confers resistance to ampicillin, carbenicillin, and related antibiotics
   4346..4934    +  rep_origin     ori: high-copy-number ColE1/pMB1/pBR322/pUC origin of replication
>Addgene plasmid #203026 | Salsa-BC185-P2H5 | addgene full sequence | sequence record 421377 | Addgene NGS Result
AGCGCCCAATACGCAAACCGCCTCTCCCCGCGCGTTGGCCGATTCATTAATGCAGTCGAGGGATCTCCAT
AAGAGAAGAGGGACAGCTATGACTGGGAGTAGTCAGGAGAGGAGGAAAAATCTGGCTAGTAAAACATGTA
AGGAAAATTTTAGGGATGTTAAAGAAAAAAATAACACAAAACAAAATATAAAAAAAATCTAACCTCAAGT
CAAGGCTTTTCTATGGAATAAGGAATGGACAGCAGGGGGCTGTTTCATATACTGATGACCTCTTTATAGC
CAACCTTTGTTCATGGCAGCCAGCATATGGGCATATGTTGCCAAACTCTAAACCAAATACTCATTCTGAT
GTTTTAAATGATTTGCCCTCCCATATGTCCTTCCGAGTGAGAGACACAAAAAATTCCAACACACTATTGC
AATGAAAATAAATTTCCTTTATTAGCCAGAAGTCAGATGCTCAAGGGGCTTCATGATGTCCCCATAATTT
TTGGCAGAGGGAAAAAGATCGATCTCAGTGGTATTTGTGAGCCAGGGCATTGGCCACACCAGCCACCACC
TTCTGATAGGCAGCCTGCACCTGAGGAGTGAATTCTTTGCCAAAATGATGAGACAGCACAACAACCAGCA
CGTTGCCCAGGAGCTGTAGGAAAGAGAAGAAGGCATGAACATGGTTAGCAGAGGGGCCCGGTTTGGACTC
AGAGTATTTTATCCTCATCTCAAACAGTGTATATCATTGTAACCATAAAGAGAAAGGCAGGATGATGACC
AGGGTGTAGTTGTTTCTACCAATAAGAATATTTCCACGCCAGCCAGAATTTATATGCAGAAATATTCTAC
CTTATCATTTAATTATAACAATTGTTCTCTAAAACTGTGCTGAAGTACAATATAATATACCCTGATTGCC
TTGAAAAAAAAGTGATTAGAGAAAGTACTTACAATCTGACAAATAAACAAAAGTGAATTTAAAAATTCGT
TACAAATGCAAGCTAAAGTTTAACGAAAAAGTTACAGAAAATGAAAAGAAAATAAGAGGAGACAATGGTT
GTCAACAGAGTAGAAAGTGAAAGAAACAAAATTATCATGAGGGTCCATGGTGATACAAGGGACATCTTCC
CATTCTAAACAACACCCTGAAAACTTTGCCCCCTCCATATAACATGAATTTTACAATAGCGAAAAAGAAA
GAACAATCAAGGGTCCCCAAACTCACCCTGAAGTTCTCAGCTCTAGAGATATCGTCGAGGCCGCGCTAGC
GTTTAAACTGTCGACCTTAATTAAGAGATCTGCTCGAGGCGCGTCAGCTGACTAGAGGATCCCCGGGTAC
CGAGCTCGAATTCGGGGCCGCGGAGGCTGGATCGGTCCCGGTGTCTTCTATGGAGGTCAAAACAGCGTGG
ATGGCGTCTCCAGGCGATCTGACGGTTCACTAAACGAGCTCTGCTTATATAGGCCTCCCACCGTACACGC
CTACCTCGACCCGGGTACCGAGCTCGACTTTCACTTTTCTCTATCACTGATAGGGAGTGGTAAACTCGAC
TTTCACTTTTCTCTATCACTGATAGGGAGTGGTAAACTCGACTTTCACTTTTCTCTATCACTGATAGGGA
GTGGTAAACTCGACTTTCACTTTTCTCTATCACTGATAGGGAGTGGTAAACTCGACTTTCACTTTTCTCT
ATCACTGATAGGGAGTGGTAAACTCGACCTATATAAGCAGAGCTCGTTTAGTGAACCGTCAGATCGCCTG
GAGACGCCATCCACGCTGTTTTGACCTCCATAGAAGACACCGGGACCGATCCAGCCTCCGCGGCCCCGAA
TTCCTGCAGCGGCCGCTCTAGAACTAGTGGATCCCCGCGGATGGTGAGCAAGGGCGAGGAGCTGTTCACC
GGGGTGGTGCCCATCCTGGTCGAGCTGGACGGCGACGTAAACGGCCACAAGTTCAGCGTGTCCGGCGAGG
GCGAGGGCGATGCCACCTACGGCAAGCTGACCCTGAAGTTCATCTGCACCACCGGCAAGCTGCCCGTGCC
CTGGCCCACCCTCGTGACCACCCTGACCTACGGCGTGCAGTGCTTCAGCCGCTACCCCGACCACATGAAG
CAGCACGACTTCTTCAAGTCCGCCATGCCCGAAGGCTACGTCCAGGAGCGCACCATCTTCTTCAAGGACG
ACGGCAACTACAAGACCCGCGCCGAGGTGAAGTTCGAGGGCGACACCCTGGTGAACCGCATCGAGCTGAA
GGGCATCGACTTCAAGGAGGACGGCAACATCCTGGGGCACAAGCTGGAGTACAACTACAACAGCCACAAC
GTCTATATCATGGCCGACAAGCAGAAGAACGGCATCAAGGTGAACTTCAAGATCCGCCACAACATCGAGG
ACGGCAGCGTGCAGCTCGCCGACCACTACCAGCAGAACACCCCCATCGGCGACGGCCCCGTGCTGCTGCC
CGACAACCACTACCTGAGCACCCAGTCCGCCCTGAGCAAAGACCCCAACGAGAAGCGCGATCACATGGTC
CTGCTGGAGTTCGTGACCGCCGCCGGGATCACTCTCGGCATGGACGAGCTGTACAAGTAAGGTTAGTCAG
GAATTCGATATCAAGCTTGTCGACCTAGTTCTAGAGGATCCAGACATGATAAGATACATTGATGAGTTTG
GACAAACCACAACTAGAATGCAGTGAAAAAAATGCTTTATTTGTGAAATTTGTGATGCTATTGCTTTATT
TGTAACCATTATAAGCTGCAATAAACAAGTTAACAACAACAATTGCATTCATTTTATGTTTCAGGTTCAG
GGGGAGGTGTGGGAGGTTTTTTAAAGCAAGTAAAACCTCTACAAATGTGGTATGGCTGATTATGATCCTG
CAAGCCTCGTCGTCCTGGCCGGACCACGCTATCTGTGCAAGGTCCCCGGCCCCGGACGCGCGCTCCATGA
GCAGAGCGCCCGCCGCCGAGGCGAAGACTCGGGCGGCGCCCTGCCCGTCCCACCAGGTCAACAGGCGGTA
ACCGGCCTCTTCATCGGGAATGCGCGCGACCTTCAGCATCGCCGGCATGTCCCCCTGGCGGACGGGAAGT
ATCCAGCTCGACCAAGCTGGCCGCGTCGAGTGAAGACGAAAGGGCCTCGTGATACGCCTATTTTTATAGG
TTAATGTCATGATAATAATGGTTTCTTAGACGTCAGGTGGCACTTTTCGGGGAAATGTGCGCGGAACCCC
TATTTGTTTATTTTTCTAAATACATTCAAATATGTATCCGCTCATGAGACAATAACCCTGATAAATGCTT
CAATAATATTGAAAAAGGAAGAGTATGAGTATTCAACATTTCCGTGTCGCCCTTATTCCCTTTTTTGCGG
CATTTTGCCTTCCTGTTTTTGCTCACCCAGAAACGCTGGTGAAAGTAAAAGATGCTGAAGATCAGTTGGG
TGCACGAGTGGGTTACATCGAACTGGATCTCAACAGCGGTAAGATCCTTGAGAGTTTTCGCCCCGAAGAA
CGTTTTCCAATGATGAGCACTTTTAAAGTTCTGCTATGTGGCGCGGTATTATCCCGTGTTGACGCCGGGC
AAGAGCAACTCGGTCGCCGCATACACTATTCTCAGAATGACTTGGTTGAGTACTCACCAGTCACAGAAAA
GCATCTTACGGATGGCATGACAGTAAGAGAATTATGCAGTGCTGCCATAACCATGAGTGATAACACTGCG
GCCAACTTACTTCTGACAACGATCGGAGGACCGAAGGAGCTAACCGCTTTTTTGCACAACATGGGGGATC
ATGTAACTCGCCTTGATCGTTGGGAACCGGAGCTGAATGAAGCCATACCAAACGACGAGCGTGACACCAC
GATGCCTGTAGCAATGGCAACAACGTTGCGCAAACTATTAACTGGCGAACTACTTACTCTAGCTTCCCGG
CAACAATTAATAGACTGGATGGAGGCGGATAAAGTTGCAGGACCACTTCTGCGCTCGGCCCTTCCGGCTG
GCTGGTTTATTGCTGATAAATCTGGAGCCGGTGAGCGTGGGTCTCGCGGTATCATTGCAGCACTGGGGCC
AGATGGTAAGCCCTCCCGTATCGTAGTTATCTACACGACGGGGAGTCAGGCAACTATGGATGAACGAAAT
AGACAGATCGCTGAGATAGGTGCCTCACTGATTAAGCATTGGTAACTGTCAGACCAAGTTTACTCATATA
TACTTTAGATTGATTTAAAACTTCATTTTTAATTTAAAAGGATCTAGGTGAAGATCCTTTTTGATAATCT
CATGACCAAAATCCCTTAACGTGAGTTTTCGTTCCACTGAGCGTCAGACCCCGTAGAAAAGATCAAAGGA
TCTTCTTGAGATCCTTTTTTTCTGCGCGTAATCTGCTGCTTGCAAACAAAAAAACCACCGCTACCAGCGG
TGGTTTGTTTGCCGGATCAAGAGCTACCAACTCTTTTTCCGAAGGTAACTGGCTTCAGCAGAGCGCAGAT
ACCAAATACTGTTCTTCTAGTGTAGCCGTAGTTAGGCCACCACTTCAAGAACTCTGTAGCACCGCCTACA
TACCTCGCTCTGCTAATCCTGTTACCAGTGGCTGCTGCCAGTGGCGATAAGTCGTGTCTTACCGGGTTGG
ACTCAAGACGATAGTTACCGGATAAGGCGCAGCGGTCGGGCTGAACGGGGGGTTCGTGCACACAGCCCAG
CTTGGAGCGAACGACCTACACCGAACTGAGATACCTACAGCGTGAGCTATGAGAAAGCGCCACGCTTCCC
GAAGGGAGAAAGGCGGACAGGTATCCGGTAAGCGGCAGGGTCGGAACAGGAGAGCGCACGAGGGAGCTTC
CAGGGGGAAACGCCTGGTATCTTTATAGTCCTGTCGGGTTTCGCCACCTCTGACTTGAGCGTCGATTTTT
GTGATGCTCGTCAGGGGGGCGGAGCCTATGGAAAAACGCCAGCAACGCGGCCTTTTTACGGTTCCTGGCC
TTTTGCTGGCCTTTTGCTCACATGTTCTTTCCTGCGTTATCCCCTGATTCTGTGGATAACCGTATTACCG
CCTTTGAGTGAGCTGATACCGCTCGCCGCAGCCGAACGACCGAGCGCAGCGAGTCAGTGAGCGAGGAAGC
GGAAG
