>Addgene plasmid #203026 | Salsa-BC185-P2H5 | depositor partial sequence | sequence record 393899 | BC185
GGTTAGTCAG
